Addgene plasmid #142149: TFORF0148
Purpose: Lentiviral vector for overexpressing transcription factor ORFs with unique 24-bp barcodes. Barcodes facilitate identification of transcription factors in pooled screens.
Depositing lab: Feng Zhang. Depositing organization: Broad Institute. Publication: A transcription factor atlas of directed differentiation. Joung J, Ma S, Tay T, Geiger-Schuller KR, Kirchgatterer PC, Verdine VK, Guo B, Arias-Garcia MA, Allen WE, Singh A, Kuksenko O, Abudayyeh OO, Gootenberg JS, Fu Z, Macrae RK, Buenrostro JD, Regev A, Zhang F. Cell. 2023 Jan 5;186(1):209-229.e26. doi: 10.1016/j.cell.2022.11.026. PubMed 36608654.
Backbone
  Vector backbone: pLX_TRC317
  Backbone manufacturer: Broad Institute Genetic Perturbation Platform
  Backbone size w/o insert (bp): 8264
  Vector type: Mammalian Expression, Lentiviral
  Selectable markers: Puromycin
Growth in bacteria
  Bacterial resistance: Ampicillin, 100 μg/mL
  Growth temperature: 37°C
  Growth strain: NEB Stable
  Copy number: High Copy
Gene/Insert
  Gene/Insert name: THAP4
  Species: H. sapiens (human)
  Insert size (bp): 599
  Entrez Gene: THAP4 (a.k.a. CGI-36, Nb(III), PP238)
  Promoter: EF1a
  Cloning method: Unknown
  Sequencing primers: 5′ GGGTGGAGACTGAAGTTAGGCCAG; 3′ CACATAGCGTAAAAGGAGCAACATAG
Terms and licenses: Academic/Nonprofit Terms; Industry Terms: Not Available to Industry
Depositor comments: NM_001164356,ENST00000402136 . The transcription factor ORF portion of this plasmid was synthesized by Genewiz. Please test multiple small colonies in case of plasmid recombination. To make this collection available in a timely manner, a portion of this collection was not fully sequenced by Addgene. If an Addgene verified full plasmid sequence is not available, please contact us prior to placing an order to request the full sequence.
How to cite: TFORF0148 was a gift from Feng Zhang (Addgene plasmid # 142149 ; http://n2t.net/addgene:142149 ; RRID:Addgene_142149)
