[The description below was written by a language model from this plasmid's Addgene catalogue record and pLannotate feature annotations shown in this document.]
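Description:
TFORF0148 is a lentiviral mammalian expression plasmid built on the pLX_TRC317 backbone. It carries an open reading frame for the human gene THAP4 and belongs to a barcoded transcription factor ORF collection. In bacteria it is maintained through a high-copy ColE1/pUC-type origin with ampicillin selection (AmpR under its own bla promoter). An f1 origin and remnants of a lac/lacZα cloning region flanked by T7 and T3 promoters are also present. The depositor notes that the plasmid can recombine during propagation, which is a common issue for LTR-containing vectors.

The viral portion has a third-generation, self-inactivating layout. An RSV promoter drives a truncated HIV-1 5' LTR, and this is followed by the Ψ packaging signal with a gag fragment, the Rev response element for Rev-dependent nuclear export, a cPPT/CTS element, and a ΔU3 3' LTR followed by an SV40 polyadenylation signal. Two cassettes sit between the LTRs. An SV40 early promoter/origin region precedes a puromycin N-acetyltransferase gene, which allows selection of transduced cells. The strong constitutive EF-1α promoter drives the THAP4 ORF, with a WPRE downstream to enhance transcript stability and expression. The insert is recorded as about 600 bp and corresponds to a short THAP4 isoform, so the annotation tool matches it only as a fragment of the full-length protein.

According to the record, each construct in the collection carries a unique 24-bp barcode. The feature table does not annotate it, so its position is not stated. The barcode allows the overexpressed factor to be identified in pooled screens, and the associated publication concerns directed differentiation. No epitope tag or fluorescent reporter is annotated.
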