Features (pLannotate 1.2.2; 31 found; start..end, strand, type, name):
      5..231     +  promoter       RSV promoter: Rous sarcoma virus enhancer/promoter
    232..412     +  LTR            5' LTR (truncated): truncated 5' long terminal repeat (LTR) from HIV-1
    459..584     +  misc_feature   HIV-1 Ψ: packaging signal of human immunodeficiency virus type 1
    568..931     +  CDS            HIV-1 gag (fragment): gag protein from human immunodeficiency virus 1; gag
   1077..1310    +  misc_feature   RRE: The Rev response element (RRE) of HIV-1 allows for Rev-dependent mRNA export from the nucleus to the cytoplasm.
   1687..1713    +  CDS            Rev (fragment): human immunodeficiency virus 1 (HIV-1) Rev protein; rev; enhances nuclear export of unspliced and incompletely spliced viral mRNAs
   1720..1743    +  promoter       SV40 promoter (fragment): SV40 early promoter
   1744..1815    +  promoter       SV40 promoter (fragment): SV40 enhancer and early promoter
   1839..1974    +  rep_origin     SV40 ori: SV40 origin of replication
   2020..2616    +  CDS            PuroR (fragment): puromycin N-acetyltransferase; pac from Streptomyces; confers resistance to puromycin
   2665..2782    +  misc_feature   cPPT/CTS: central polypurine tract and central termination sequence of HIV-1
   2847..2913    +  CDS            small t antigen (fragment): SV40 (simian virus 40) small t antigen
   2920..4098    +  promoter       EF-1α promoter: strong constitutive promoter for human elongation factor EF-1α
   4118..4609    +  CDS            THAP4 (fragment): THAP4_HUMAN - Experimental evidence at protein level: Swiss-Prot protein existence level 1. In vitro catalyzes the heme-based conversion of peroxynitrite into nitrate/NO3-. May be involved in the detoxification of peroxynitrite which is responsible for the nitration of L-free tyrosine (PubMed:30524950). Also selectively binds nitric oxide/NO in vitro (PubMed:30524950). From Homo sapiens (Human).
   4625..4678    +  promoter       U6 promoter (fragment): RNA polymerase III promoter for human U6 snRNA
   4720..5308    +  misc_feature   WPRE: woodchuck hepatitis virus posttranscriptional regulatory element
   5359..5378    +  misc_feature   cPPT/CTS (fragment): central polypurine tract and central termination sequence of HIV-1
   5380..5613    +  LTR            3' LTR (ΔU3): self-inactivating 3' long terminal repeat (LTR) from HIV-1
   5691..5812    +  polyA_signal   SV40 poly(A) signal: SV40 polyadenylation signal
   5852..5987    +  rep_origin     SV40 ori: SV40 origin of replication
   6008..6026    -  promoter       T7 promoter: promoter for bacteriophage T7 RNA polymerase
   6034..6189    +  CDS            lacZα (fragment): LacZα fragment of β-galactosidase; lacZ fragment
   6194..6622    +  rep_origin     f1 ori (sequence partly withheld): f1 bacteriophage origin of replication; arrow indicates direction of (+) strand synthesis
   6675..6779    +  promoter       AmpR promoter: bla
   6780..7640    +  CDS            AmpR: β-lactamase; bla; confers resistance to ampicillin, carbenicillin, and related antibiotics
   7811..8399    +  rep_origin     ori: high-copy-number ColE1/pMB1/pBR322/pUC origin of replication
   8582..8674    +  CDS            lacI (fragment): lac repressor; lacI; The lac repressor binds to the lac operator to inhibit transcription in E. coli. This inhibition can be relieved by adding lactose or isopropyl-β-D-thiogalactopyranoside (IPTG).
   8687..8708    +  protein_bind   CAP binding site: CAP binding activates transcription in the presence of cAMP. E. coli catabolite activator protein
   8723..8753    +  promoter       lac promoter: promoter for the E. coli lac operon
   8761..8777    +  protein_bind   lac operator: The lac repressor binds to the lac operator to inhibit transcription in E. coli. This inhibition can be relieved by adding lactose or isopropyl-β-D-thiogalactopyranoside (IPTG). lac repressor encoded by lacI
   8822..8840    +  promoter       T3 promoter: promoter for bacteriophage T3 RNA polymerase
>Addgene plasmid #142149 | TFORF0148 | addgene full sequence | sequence record 397684 | Addgene NGS Result
TTAATGTAGTCTTATGCAATACTCTTGTAGTCTTGCAACATGGTAACGATGAGTTAGCAACATGCCTTAC
AAGGAGAGAAAAAGCACCGTGCATGCCGATTGGTGGAAGTAAGGTGGTACGATCGTGCCTTATTAGGAAG
GCAACAGACGGGTCTGACATGGATTGGACGAACCACTGAATTGCCGCATTGCAGAGATATTGTATTTAAG
TGCCTAGCTCGATACATAAACGGGTCTCTCTGGTTAGACCAGATCTGAGCCTGGGAGCTCTCTGGCTAAC
TAGGGAACCCACTGCTTAAGCCTCAATAAAGCTTGCCTTGAGTGCTTCAAGTAGTGTGTGCCCGTCTGTT
GTGTGACTCTGGTAACTAGAGATCCCTCAGACCCTTTTAGTCAGTGTGGAAAATCTCTAGCAGTGGCGCC
CGAACAGGGACTTGAAAGCGAAAGGGAAACCAGAGGAGCTCTCTCGACGCAGGACTCGGCTTGCTGAAGC
GCGCACGGCAAGAGGCGAGGGGCGGCGACTGGTGAGTACGCCAAAAATTTTGACTAGCGGAGGCTAGAAG
GAGAGAGATGGGTGCGAGAGCGTCAGTATTAAGCGGGGGAGAATTAGATCGCGATGGGAAAAAATTCGGT
TAAGGCCAGGGGGAAAGAAAAAATATAAATTAAAACATATAGTATGGGCAAGCAGGGAGCTAGAACGATT
CGCAGTTAATCCTGGCCTGTTAGAAACATCAGAAGGCTGTAGACAAATACTGGGACAGCTACAACCATCC
CTTCAGACAGGATCAGAAGAACTTAGATCATTATATAATACAGTAGCAACCCTCTATTGTGTGCATCAAA
GGATAGAGATAAAAGACACCAAGGAAGCTTTAGACAAGATAGAGGAAGAGCAAAACAAAAGTAAGACCAC
CGCACAGCAAGCGGCCGCTGATCTTCAGACCTGGAGGAGGAGATATGAGGGACAATTGGAGAAGTGAATT
ATATAAATATAAAGTAGTAAAAATTGAACCATTAGGAGTAGCACCCACCAAGGCAAAGAGAAGAGTGGTG
CAGAGAGAAAAAAGAGCAGTGGGAATAGGAGCTTTGTTCCTTGGGTTCTTGGGAGCAGCAGGAAGCACTA
TGGGCGCAGCGTCAATGACGCTGACGGTACAGGCCAGACAATTATTGTCTGGTATAGTGCAGCAGCAGAA
CAATTTGCTGAGGGCTATTGAGGCGCAACAGCATCTGTTGCAACTCACAGTCTGGGGCATCAAGCAGCTC
CAGGCAAGAATCCTGGCTGTGGAAAGATACCTAAAGGATCAACAGCTCCTGGGGATTTGGGGTTGCTCTG
GAAAACTCATTTGCACCACTGCTGTGCCTTGGAATGCTAGTTGGAGTAATAAATCTCTGGAACAGATTTG
GAATCACACGACCTGGATGGAGTGGGACAGAGAAATTAACAATTACACAAGCTTAATACACTCCTTAATT
GAAGAATCGCAAAACCAGCAAGAAAAGAATGAACAAGAATTATTGGAATTAGATAAATGGGCAAGTTTGT
GGAATTGGTTTAACATAACAAATTGGCTGTGGTATATAAAATTATTCATAATGATAGTAGGAGGCTTGGT
AGGTTTAAGAATAGTTTTTGCTGTACTTTCTATAGTGAATAGAGTTAGGCAGGGATATTCACCATTATCG
TTTCAGACCCACCTCCCAACCCCGAGGGGACCCATGCATTGCATCTCAATTAGTCAGCAACCAGGTGTGG
AAAGTCCCCAGGCTCCCCAGCAGGCAGAAGTATGCAAAGCATGCGTCTCAATTAGTCAGCAACCATAGTC
CCGCCCCTAACTCCGCCCATCCCGCCCCTAACTCCGCCCAGTTCCGCCCATTCTCCGCCCCATGGCTGAC
TAATTTTTTTTATTTATGCAGAGGCCGAGGCCGCCTCGGCCTCTGAGCTATTCCAGAAGTAGTGAGGAGG
CTTTTTTGGAGGCCTAGGCTTTTGCAAAAAGCTTTCTAGAGGTACCACCGGAGCTTACCATGACCGAGTA
CAAGCCCACGGTGCGCCTCGCCACCCGCGACGACGTCCCCAGGGCCGTACGCACCCTCGCCGCCGCGTTC
GCCGACTACCCCGCCACGCGCCACACCGTCGATCCGGACCGCCACATCGAGCGGGTCACCGAGCTGCAAG
AACTCTTCCTCACGCGCGTCGGGCTCGACATCGGCAAGGTGTGGGTCGCGGACGACGGCGCCGCCGTGGC
GGTCTGGACCACGCCGGAGAGCGTCGAAGCGGGGGCGGTGTTCGCCGAGATCGGCCCGCGCATGGCCGAG
TTGAGCGGTTCCCGGCTGGCCGCGCAGCAACAGATGGAAGGCCTCCTGGCGCCGCACCGGCCCAAGGAGC
CCGCGTGGTTCCTGGCCACCGTCGGCGTCTCGCCCGACCACCAGGGCAAGGGTCTGGGCAGCGCCGTCGT
GCTCCCCGGAGTGGAGGCGGCCGAGCGCGCCGGGGTGCCCGCCTTCCTGGAGACCTCCGCGCCCCGCAAC
CTCCCCTTCTACGAGCGGCTCGGCTTCACCGTCACCGCCGACGTCGAGGTGCCCGAAGGACCGCGCACCT
GGTGCATGACCCGCAAGCCCGGTGCCAGTTAACGAATTCTAGATCTTGAGACAAATGGCAGTATTCATCC
ACAATTTTAAAAGAAAAGGGGGGATTGGGGGGTACAGTGCAGGGGAAAGAATAGTAGACATAATAGCAAC
AGACATACAAACTAAAGAATTACAAAAACAAATTACAAAAATTCAAAATTTTCGGGTTTATTACAGGGAC
AGCAGAGATCCACTTTGGCGCCGGCTCGAGGCCTGCAGGTGCAAAGATGGATAAAGTTTTAAACAGAGAG
GAATCTTTGCAGCTAATGGACCTTCTAGGTCTTGAAAGGAGTGGGAATTGGCTCCGGTGCCCGTCAGTGG
GCAGAGCGCACATCGCCCACAGTCCCCGAGAAGTTGGGGGGAGGGGTCGGCAATTGAACCGGTGCCTAGA
GAAGGTGGCGCGGGGTAAACTGGGAAAGTGATGTCGTGTACTGGCTCCGCCTTTTTCCCGAGGGTGGGGG
AGAACCGTATATAAGTGCAGTAGTCGCCGTGAACGTTCTTTTTCGCAACGGGTTTGCCGCCAGAACACAG
GTAAGTGCCGTGTGTGGTTCCCGCGGGCCTGGCCTCTTTACGGGTTATGGCCCTTGCGTGCCTTGAATTA
CTTCCACCTGGCTGCAGTACGTGATTCTTGATCCCGAGCTTCGGGTTGGAAGTGGGTGGGAGAGTTCGAG
GCCTTGCGCTTAAGGAGCCCCTTCGCCTCGTGCTTGAGTTGAGGCCTGGCCTGGGCGCTGGGGCCGCCGC
GTGCGAATCTGGTGGCACCTTCGCGCCTGTCTCGCTGCTTTCGATAAGTCTCTAGCCATTTAAAATTTTT
GATGACCTGCTGCGACGCTTTTTTTCTGGCAAGATAGTCTTGTAAATGCGGGCCAAGATCTGCACACTGG
TATTTCGGTTTTTGGGGCCGCGGGCGGCGACGGGGCCCGTGCGTCCCAGCGCACATGTTCGGCGAGGCGG
GGCCTGCGAGCGCGGCCACCGAGAATCGGACGGGGGTAGTCTCAAGCTGGCCGGCCTGCTCTGGTGCCTG
GCCTCGCGCCGCCGTGTATCGCCCCGCCCTGGGCGGCAAGGCTGGCCCGGTCGGCACCAGTTGCGTGAGC
GGAAAGATGGCCGCTTCCCGGCCCTGCTGCAGGGAGCTCAAAATGGAGGACGCGGCGCTCGGGAGAGCGG
GCGGGTGAGTCACCCACACAAAGGAAAAGGGCCTTTCCGTCCTCAGCCGTCGCTTCATGTGACTCCACGG
AGTACCGGGCGCCGTCCAGGCACCTCGATTAGTTCTCGAGCTTTTGGAGTACGTCGTCTTTAGGTTGGGG
GGAGGGGTTTTATGCGATGGAGTTTCCCCACACTGAGTGGGTGGAGACTGAAGTTAGGCCAGCTTGGCAC
TTGATGTAATTCTCCTTGGAATTTGCCCTTTTTGAGTTTGGATCTTGGTTCATTCTCAAGCCTCAGACAG
TGGTTCAAAGTTTTTTTCTTCCATTTCAGGTGTCGTGAGGCTAGCACCGCCACCATGGAGCCCCCCAAGA
TGAACCCAGTGGTGGAGCCACTGTCCTGGATGCTGGGCACCTGGCTGTCGGACCCACCTGGAGCCGGGAC
CTACCCCACACTGCAGCCCTTCCAGTACCTGGAGGAGGTTCACATCTCCCACGTGGGCCAGCCCATGCTG
AACTTCTCGTTCAACTCCTTCCACCCGGACACGCGCAAGCCGATGCACAGAGAGTGTGGCTTCATTCGCC
TCAAGCCCGACACCAACAAGGTGGCCTTTGTCAGCGCCCAGAACACAGGCGTGGTGGAAGTGGAGGAGGG
CGAGGTGAACGGGCAGGAGCTGTGCATCGCATCCCACTCCATCGCCAGGATCTCCTTCGCCAAGGAGCCC
CACGTAGAGCAGATCACCCGGAAGTTCAGGCTGAATTCTGAAGGCAAACTTGAGCAGACGGTCTCCATGG
CAACCACGACACAGCCAATGACTCAGCATCTTCACGTCACCTACAAGAAGGTGACCCCGTAGTAATGAAC
TAGTCCGTAACTTGAAAGTATTTCGATTTCTTGGCTTTATATATCTTGTGGAAAGGACGAGTCCCGAATC
GCGATGACTAGGAGACGCGTTAAGTCGACAATCAACCTCTGGATTACAAAATTTGTGAAAGATTGACTGG
TATTCTTAACTATGTTGCTCCTTTTACGCTATGTGGATACGCTGCTTTAATGCCTTTGTATCATGCTATT
GCTTCCCGTATGGCTTTCATTTTCTCCTCCTTGTATAAATCCTGGTTGCTGTCTCTTTATGAGGAGTTGT
GGCCCGTTGTCAGGCAACGTGGCGTGGTGTGCACTGTGTTTGCTGACGCAACCCCCACTGGTTGGGGCAT
TGCCACCACCTGTCAGCTCCTTTCCGGGACTTTCGCTTTCCCCCTCCCTATTGCCACGGCGGAACTCATC
GCCGCCTGCCTTGCCCGCTGCTGGACAGGGGCTCGGCTGTTGGGCACTGACAATTCCGTGGTGTTGTCGG
GGAAATCATCGTCCTTTCCTTGGCTGCTCGCCTGTGTTGCCACCTGGATTCTGCGCGGGACGTCCTTCTG
CTACGTCCCTTCGGCCCTCAATCCAGCGGACCTTCCTTCCCGCGGCCTGCTGCCGGCTCTGCGGCCTCTT
CCGCGTCTTCGCCTTCGCCCTCAGACGAGTCGGATCTCCCTTTGGGCCGCCTCCCCGCGTCGACTTTAAG
ACCAATGACTTACAAGGCAGCTGTAGATCTTAGCCACTTTTTAAAAGAAAAGGGGGGACTGGAAGGGCTA
ATTCACTCCCAACGAAGACAAGATCTGCTTTTTGCTTGTACTGGGTCTCTCTGGTTAGACCAGATCTGAG
CCTGGGAGCTCTCTGGCTAACTAGGGAACCCACTGCTTAAGCCTCAATAAAGCTTGCCTTGAGTGCTTCA
AGTAGTGTGTGCCCGTCTGTTGTGTGACTCTGGTAACTAGAGATCCCTCAGACCCTTTTAGTCAGTGTGG
AAAATCTCTAGCAGTACGTATAGTAGTTCATGTCATCTTATTATTCAGTATTTATAACTTGCAAAGAAAT
GAATATCAGAGAGTGAGAGGAACTTGTTTATTGCAGCTTATAATGGTTACAAATAAAGCAATAGCATCAC
AAATTTCACAAATAAAGCATTTTTTTCACTGCATTCTAGTTGTGGTTTGTCCAAACTCATCAATGTATCT
TATCATGTCTGGCTCTAGCTATCCCGCCCCTAACTCCGCCCATCCCGCCCCTAACTCCGCCCAGTTCCGC
CCATTCTCCGCCCCATGGCTGACTAATTTTTTTTATTTATGCAGAGGCCGAGGCCGCCTCGGCCTCTGAG
CTATTCCAGAAGTAGTGAGGAGGCTTTTTTGGAGGCCTAGGGACGTACCCAATTCGCCCTATAGTGAGTC
GTATTACGCGCGCTCACTGGCCGTCGTTTTACAACGTCGTGACTGGGAAAACCCTGGCGTTACCCAACTT
AATCGCCTTGCAGCACATCCCCCTTTCGCCAGCTGGCGTAATAGCGAAGAGGCCCGCACCGATCGCCCTT
CCCAACAGTTGCGCAGCCTGAATGGCGAATGGG
[124 nt withheld, positions 6194-6317]
C
[91 nt withheld, positions 6319-6409]
A
[49 nt withheld, positions 6411-6459]
CCTTTGACGTTGGAGTCCACGTTCTTT
[37 nt withheld, positions 6487-6523]
ACCCTATCTCGGTCTATTCTTTTGATTTATAAGGGATTTTGCCGATTTCGGCCTATTGGTTAAAAAATGA
GCTGATTTAACAAAAATTTAACGCGAATTTTAACAAAATATTAACGCTTACAATTTAGGTGGCACTTTTC
GGGGAAATGTGCGCGGAACCCCTATTTGTTTATTTTTCTAAATACATTCAAATATGTATCCGCTCATGAG
ACAATAACCCTGATAAATGCTTCAATAATATTGAAAAAGGAAGAGTATGAGTATTCAACATTTCCGTGTC
GCCCTTATTCCCTTTTTTGCGGCATTTTGCCTTCCTGTTTTTGCTCACCCAGAAACGCTGGTGAAAGTAA
AAGATGCTGAAGATCAGTTGGGTGCACGAGTGGGTTACATCGAACTGGATCTCAACAGCGGTAAGATCCT
TGAGAGTTTTCGCCCCGAAGAACGTTTTCCAATGATGAGCACTTTTAAAGTTCTGCTATGTGGCGCGGTA
TTATCCCGTATTGACGCCGGGCAAGAGCAACTCGGTCGCCGCATACACTATTCTCAGAATGACTTGGTTG
AGTACTCACCAGTCACAGAAAAGCATCTTACGGATGGCATGACAGTAAGAGAATTATGCAGTGCTGCCAT
AACCATGAGTGATAACACTGCGGCCAACTTACTTCTGACAACGATCGGAGGACCGAAGGAGCTAACCGCT
TTTTTGCACAACATGGGGGATCATGTAACTCGCCTTGATCGTTGGGAACCGGAGCTGAATGAAGCCATAC
CAAACGACGAGCGTGACACCACGATGCCTGTAGCAATGGCAACAACGTTGCGCAAACTATTAACTGGCGA
ACTACTTACTCTAGCTTCCCGGCAACAATTAATAGACTGGATGGAGGCGGATAAAGTTGCAGGACCACTT
CTGCGCTCGGCCCTTCCGGCTGGCTGGTTTATTGCTGATAAATCTGGAGCCGGTGAGCGTGGGTCTCGCG
GTATCATTGCAGCACTGGGGCCAGATGGTAAGCCCTCCCGTATCGTAGTTATCTACACGACGGGGAGTCA
GGCAACTATGGATGAACGAAATAGACAGATCGCTGAGATAGGTGCCTCACTGATTAAGCATTGGTAACTG
TCAGACCAAGTTTACTCATATATACTTTAGATTGATTTAAAACTTCATTTTTAATTTAAAAGGATCTAGG
TGAAGATCCTTTTTGATAATCTCATGACCAAAATCCCTTAACGTGAGTTTTCGTTCCACTGAGCGTCAGA
CCCCGTAGAAAAGATCAAAGGATCTTCTTGAGATCCTTTTTTTCTGCGCGTAATCTGCTGCTTGCAAACA
AAAAAACCACCGCTACCAGCGGTGGTTTGTTTGCCGGATCAAGAGCTACCAACTCTTTTTCCGAAGGTAA
CTGGCTTCAGCAGAGCGCAGATACCAAATACTGTTCTTCTAGTGTAGCCGTAGTTAGGCCACCACTTCAA
GAACTCTGTAGCACCGCCTACATACCTCGCTCTGCTAATCCTGTTACCAGTGGCTGCTGCCAGTGGCGAT
AAGTCGTGTCTTACCGGGTTGGACTCAAGACGATAGTTACCGGATAAGGCGCAGCGGTCGGGCTGAACGG
GGGGTTCGTGCACACAGCCCAGCTTGGAGCGAACGACCTACACCGAACTGAGATACCTACAGCGTGAGCT
ATGAGAAAGCGCCACGCTTCCCGAAGGGAGAAAGGCGGACAGGTATCCGGTAAGCGGCAGGGTCGGAACA
GGAGAGCGCACGAGGGAGCTTCCAGGGGGAAACGCCTGGTATCTTTATAGTCCTGTCGGGTTTCGCCACC
TCTGACTTGAGCGTCGATTTTTGTGATGCTCGTCAGGGGGGCGGAGCCTATGGAAAAACGCCAGCAACGC
GGCCTTTTTACGGTTCCTGGCCTTTTGCTGGCCTTTTGCTCACATGTTCTTTCCTGCGTTATCCCCTGAT
TCTGTGGATAACCGTATTACCGCCTTTGAGTGAGCTGATACCGCTCGCCGCAGCCGAACGACCGAGCGCA
GCGAGTCAGTGAGCGAGGAAGCGGAAGAGCGCCCAATACGCAAACCGCCTCTCCCCGCGCGTTGGCCGAT
TCATTAATGCAGCTGGCACGACAGGTTTCCCGACTGGAAAGCGGGCAGTGAGCGCAACGCAATTAATGTG
AGTTAGCTCACTCATTAGGCACCCCAGGCTTTACACTTTATGCTTCCGGCTCGTATGTTGTGTGGAATTG
TGAGCGGATAACAATTTCACACAGGAAACAGCTATGACCATGATTACGCCAAGCGCGCAATTAACCCTCA
CTAAAGGGAACAAAAGCTGGAGCTGCAAGC
