>Addgene plasmid #142149 | TFORF0148 | depositor partial sequence | sequence record 278585 | Insert
ACCGCCACCATGGAGCCCCCCAAGATGAACCCAGTGGTGGAGCCACTGTCCTGGATGCTGGGCACCTGGC
TGTCGGACCCACCTGGAGCCGGGACCTACCCCACACTGCAGCCCTTCCAGTACCTGGAGGAGGTTCACAT
CTCCCACGTGGGCCAGCCCATGCTGAACTTCTCGTTCAACTCCTTCCACCCGGACACGCGCAAGCCGATG
CACAGAGAGTGTGGCTTCATTCGCCTCAAGCCCGACACCAACAAGGTGGCCTTTGTCAGCGCCCAGAACA
CAGGCGTGGTGGAAGTGGAGGAGGGCGAGGTGAACGGGCAGGAGCTGTGCATCGCATCCCACTCCATCGC
CAGGATCTCCTTCGCCAAGGAGCCCCACGTAGAGCAGATCACCCGGAAGTTCAGGCTGAATTCTGAAGGC
AAACTTGAGCAGACGGTCTCCATGGCAACCACGACACAGCCAATGACTCAGCATCTTCACGTCACCTACA
AGAAGGTGACCCCGTAGTAATGAACTAGTCCGTAACTTGAAAGTATTTCGATTTCTTGGCTTTATATATC
TTGTGGAAAGGACGAGTCCCGAATCGCGATGACTAGGAG
