>Addgene plasmid #142149 | TFORF0148 | depositor partial sequence | sequence record 278586 | Barcode
GTCCCGAATCGCGATGACTAGGAG
